Addgene plasmid #19337: pFA6a-kanMX6-P41nmt1-3FLAG
Depositing lab: Eishi Noguchi. Depositing organization: Drexel University. Publication: A vector system for genomic FLAG epitope-tagging in Schizosaccharomyces pombe. Noguchi C, Garabedian MV, Malik M, Noguchi E. Biotechnol J. 2008 Oct;3(9-10):1280-5. doi: 10.1002/biot.200800140. PubMed 18729046.
Backbone
  Vector backbone: pFA6a-kanMX6-P41nmt1-GFP
  Backbone size w/o insert (bp): 5300
  Vector type: Yeast Expression
  Selectable markers: Kanamycin
Growth in bacteria
  Bacterial resistance: Ampicillin, 100 μg/mL
  Growth temperature: 37°C
  Growth strain: DH5alpha
  Copy number: Unknown
Gene/Insert
  Gene/Insert name: 3FLAG
  Species: Flag epitope
  Insert size (bp): 90
  Cloning method: Restriction Enzyme; 5′ cloning site PacI (unknown if destroyed); 3′ cloning site AscI (unknown if destroyed)
  Sequencing primers: 5′ n/a
Terms and licenses: Academic/Nonprofit Terms; Industry Terms: Not Available to Industry
How to cite: pFA6a-kanMX6-P41nmt1-3FLAG was a gift from Eishi Noguchi (Addgene plasmid # 19337 ; http://n2t.net/addgene:19337 ; RRID:Addgene_19337)
