[The description below was written by a language model from this plasmid's Addgene catalogue record and pLannotate feature annotations shown in this document.]
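Description:
pFA6a-kanMX6-P41nmt1-3FLAG is a member of the pFA6a family of PCR-template modules used for genomic modification of the fission yeast Schizosaccharomyces pombe. It was derived from pFA6a-kanMX6-P41nmt1-GFP by replacing the GFP segment with a roughly 90 bp 3xFLAG epitope cassette between the PacI and AscI sites. The bacterial portion carries a high-copy ColE1/pUC-type origin and a β-lactamase gene for ampicillin selection in E. coli. Short remnants of bom, rop and lacI, together with flanking SP6 and T7 promoters, are backbone relics. No yeast replication origin is annotated, which fits a plasmid meant as a template for integration rather than for episomal maintenance.

The functional module consists of three parts. The kanMX marker lies in the reverse orientation and confers G418/kanamycin-class resistance in yeast. It is followed by an nmt1 promoter, then the FLAG repeats, and finally the S. cerevisiae ADH1 terminator. The automated annotation labels the promoter as wild-type nmt1, but the plasmid name indicates the P41 variant, the attenuated, intermediate-strength form of this thiamine-repressible promoter. The feature table cannot distinguish the two.

With the marker upstream of the promoter and tag, the layout suits amplification of the kanMX6–P41nmt1–3FLAG segment using primers that carry homology to a target locus. Integration by homologous recombination at the 5′ end of a chromosomal gene would place that gene under thiamine-regulated control and add an N-terminal 3xFLAG tag. The tag allows detection or immunoprecipitation with anti-FLAG antibodies. This use matches the associated publication on a vector system for genomic FLAG tagging in S. pombe, although the record does not spell out the tagging orientation.
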