Features (pLannotate 1.2.2; 13 found; start..end, strand, type, name):
      1..19      -  promoter       SP6 promoter: promoter for bacteriophage SP6 RNA polymerase
     82..133     -  misc_feature   bom (fragment): basis of mobility region from pBR322
    235..270     -  CDS            rop (fragment): Rop protein, which maintains plasmids at low copy number; rop
    365..469     +  promoter       AmpR promoter: bla
    470..1330    +  CDS            AmpR: β-lactamase; bla; confers resistance to ampicillin, carbenicillin, and related antibiotics
   1501..2089    +  rep_origin     ori: high-copy-number ColE1/pMB1/pBR322/pUC origin of replication
   2272..2325    +  CDS            lacI (fragment): lac repressor; lacI; The lac repressor binds to the lac operator to inhibit transcription in E. coli. This inhibition can be relieved by adding lactose or isopropyl-β-D-thiogalactopyranoside (IPTG).
   2347..2365    +  promoter       T7 promoter: promoter for bacteriophage T7 RNA polymerase
   2470..3826    -  gene           kanMX: yeast selectable marker conferring kanamycin resistance (Wach et al., 1994)
   3871..5032    +  promoter       nmt1 promoter: wild-type nmt1 promoter from Schizosaccharomyces pombe, conferring strong thiamine-repressible expression
   5053..5073    +  CDS            FLAG (fragment): FLAG® epitope tag, followed by an enterokinase cleavage site
   5074..5117    +  CDS            3xFLAG (fragment): three tandem FLAG® epitope tags
   5145..5332    +  terminator     ADH1 terminator: S. cerevisiae ADH1; transcription terminator for the S. cerevisiae alcohol dehydrogenase 1 (ADH1) gene
>Addgene plasmid #19337 | pFA6a-kanMX6-P41nmt1-3FLAG | depositor full sequence | sequence record 8992 | Author sequence
TCTATAGTGTCACCTAAATCGTATGTGTATGATACATAAGGTTATGTATTAATTGTAGCCGCGTTCTAAC
GACAATATGTCCATATGGTGCACTCTCAGTACAATCTGCTCTGATGCCGCATAGTTAAGCCAGCCCCGAC
ACCCGCCAACACCCGCTGACGCGCCCTGACGGGCTTGTCTGCTCCCGGCATCCGCTTACAGACAAGCTGT
GACCGTCTCCGGGAGCTGCATGTGTCAGAGGTTTTCACCGTCATCACCGAAACGCGCGAGACGAAAGGGC
CTCGTGATACGCCTATTTTTATAGGTTAATGTCATGATAATAATGGTTTCTTAGACGTCAGGTGGCACTT
TTCGGGGAAATGTGCGCGGAACCCCTATTTGTTTATTTTTCTAAATACATTCAAATATGTATCCGCTCAT
GAGACAATAACCCTGATAAATGCTTCAATAATATTGAAAAAGGAAGAGTATGAGTATTCAACATTTCCGT
GTCGCCCTTATTCCCTTTTTTGCGGCATTTTGCCTTCCTGTTTTTGCTCACCCAGAAACGCTGGTGAAAG
TAAAAGATGCTGAAGATCAGTTGGGTGCACGAGTGGGTTACATCGAACTGGATCTCAACAGCGGTAAGAT
CCTTGAGAGTTTTCGCCCCGAAGAACGTTTTCCAATGATGAGCACTTTTAAAGTTCTGCTATGTGGCGCG
GTATTATCCCGTATTGACGCCGGGCAAGAGCAACTCGGTCGCCGCATACACTATTCTCAGAATGACTTGG
TTGAGTACTCACCAGTCACAGAAAAGCATCTTACGGATGGCATGACAGTAAGAGAATTATGCAGTGCTGC
CATAACCATGAGTGATAACACTGCGGCCAACTTACTTCTGACAACGATCGGAGGACCGAAGGAGCTAACC
GCTTTTTTGCACAACATGGGGGATCATGTAACTCGCCTTGATCGTTGGGAACCGGAGCTGAATGAAGCCA
TACCAAACGACGAGCGTGACACCACGATGCCTGTAGCAATGGCAACAACGTTGCGCAAACTATTAACTGG
CGAACTACTTACTCTAGCTTCCCGGCAACAATTAATAGACTGGATGGAGGCGGATAAAGTTGCAGGACCA
CTTCTGCGCTCGGCCCTTCCGGCTGGCTGGTTTATTGCTGATAAATCTGGAGCCGGTGAGCGTGGGTCTC
GCGGTATCATTGCAGCACTGGGGCCAGATGGTAAGCCCTCCCGTATCGTAGTTATCTACACGACGGGGAG
TCAGGCAACTATGGATGAACGAAATAGACAGATCGCTGAGATAGGTGCCTCACTGATTAAGCATTGGTAA
CTGTCAGACCAAGTTTACTCATATATACTTTAGATTGATTTAAAACTTCATTTTTAATTTAAAAGGATCT
AGGTGAAGATCCTTTTTGATAATCTCATGACCAAAATCCCTTAACGTGAGTTTTCGTTCCACTGAGCGTC
AGACCCCGTAGAAAAGATCAAAGGATCTTCTTGAGATCCTTTTTTTCTGCGCGTAATCTGCTGCTTGCAA
ACAAAAAAACCACCGCTACCAGCGGTGGTTTGTTTGCCGGATCAAGAGCTACCAACTCTTTTTCCGAAGG
TAACTGGCTTCAGCAGAGCGCAGATACCAAATACTGTCCTTCTAGTGTAGCCGTAGTTAGGCCACCACTT
CAAGAACTCTGTAGCACCGCCTACATACCTCGCTCTGCTAATCCTGTTACCAGTGGCTGCTGCCAGTGGC
GATAAGTCGTGTCTTACCGGGTTGGACTCAAGACGATAGTTACCGGATAAGGCGCAGCGGTCGGGCTGAA
CGGGGGGTTCGTGCACACAGCCCAGCTTGGAGCGAACGACCTACACCGAACTGAGATACCTACAGCGTGA
GCATTGAGAAAGCGCCACGCTTCCCGAAGGGAGAAAGGCGGACAGGTATCCGGTAAGCGGCAGGGTCGGA
ACAGGAGAGCGCACGAGGGAGCTTCCAGGGGGAAACGCCTGGTATCTTTATAGTCCTGTCGGGTTTCGCC
ACCTCTGACTTGAGCGTCGATTTTTGTGATGCTCGTCAGGGGGGCGGAGCCTATGGAAAAACGCCAGCAA
CGCGGCCTTTTTACGGTTCCTGGCCTTTTGCTGGCCTTTTGCTCACATGTTCTTTCCTGCGTTATCCCCT
GATTCTGTGGATAACCGTATTACCGCCTTTGAGTGAGCTGATACCGCTCGCCGCAGCCGAACGACCGAGC
GCAGCGAGTCAGTGAGCGAGGAAGCGGAAGAGCGCCCAATACGCAAACCGCCTCTCCCCGCGCGTTGGCC
GATTCATTAATGCAGGTTAACCTGGCTTATCGAAATTAATACGACTCACTATAGGGAGACCGGCAGATCC
GCGGCCGCATAGGCCACTAGTGGATCTGATATCATCGATGAATTCGAGCTCGTTTAAACTGGATGGCGGC
GTTAGTATCGAATCGACAGCAGTATAGCGACCAGCATTCACATACGATTGACGCATGATATTACTTTCTG
CGCACTTAACTTCGCATCTGGGCAGATGATGTCGAGGCGAAAAAAAATATAAATCACGCTAACATTTGAT
TAAAATAGAACAACTACAATATAAAAAAACTATACAAATGACAAGTTCTTGAAAACAAGAATCTTTTTAT
TGTCAGTACTGATTAGAAAAACTCATCGAGCATCAAATGAAACTGCAATTTATTCATATCAGGATTATCA
ATACCATATTTTTGAAAAAGCCGTTTCTGTAATGAAGGAGAAAACTCACCGAGGCAGTTCCATAGGATGG
CAAGATCCTGGTATCGGTCTGCGATTCCGACTCGTCCAACATCAATACAACCTATTAATTTCCCCTCGTC
AAAAATAAGGTTATCAAGTGAGAAATCACCATGAGTGACGACTGAATCCGGTGAGAATGGCAAAAGCTTA
TGCATTTCTTTCCAGACTTGTTCAACAGGCCAGCCATTACGCTCGTCATCAAAATCACTCGCATCAACCA
AACCGTTATTCATTCGTGATTGCGCCTGAGCGAGACGAAATACGCGATCGCTGTTAAAAGGACAATTACA
AACAGGAATCGAATGCAACCGGCGCAGGAACACTGCCAGCGCATCAACAATATTTTCACCTGAATCAGGA
TATTCTTCTAATACCTGGAATGCTGTTTTGCCGGGGATCGCAGTGGTGAGTAACCATGCATCATCAGGAG
TACGGATAAAATGCTTGATGGTCGGAAGAGGCATAAATTCCGTCAGCCAGTTTAGTCTGACCATCTCATC
TGTAACATCATTGGCAACGCTACCTTTGCCATGTTTCAGAAACAACTCTGGCGCATCGGGCTTCCCATAC
AATCGATAGATTGTCGCACCTGATTGCCCGACATTATCGCGAGCCCATTTATACCCATATAAATCAGCAT
CCATGTTGGAATTTAATCGCGGCCTCGAAACGTGAGTCTTTTCCTTACCCATGGTTGTTTATGTTCGGAT
GTGATGTGAGAACTGTATCCTAGCAAGATTTTAAAAGGAAGTATATGAAAGAAGAACCTCAGTGGCAAAT
CCTAACCTTTTATATTTCTCTACAGGGGCGCGGCGTGGGGACAATTCAACGCGTCTGTGAGGGGAGCGTT
TCCCTGCTCGCAGGTCTGCAGCGAGGAGCCGTAATTTTTGCTTCGCGCCGTGCGGCCATCAAAATGTATG
GATGCAAATGATTATACATGGGGATGTATGGGCTAAATGTACGGGCGACAGTCACATCATGCCCCTGAGC
TGCGCACGTCAAGACTGTCAAGGAGGGTATTCTGGGCCTCCATGTCGCTGGCCGGGTGACCCGGCGGGGA
CGAGGCAAGCTAAACAGATCTCGCCATAAAAGACAGAATAAGTCATCAGCGGTTGTTTCATTTCCTATAT
TTTTTTTTTATTTTTTTATTTTTTAATAAGGGAAAATTTAACGTCTAAGGATACAGAAGATTGTTAGCAC
ATTAAAGTAATAAAGGCTTAAGTAGTAAGTGCCTTAGCATGTTATTGTATTTCAAAGGACATAATCTAAA
ATAATAACAATATCATTTCTCACAAGTTATTCAATTTTCTTTTTTTTTTCTAATAATATCAAGAATGTAT
TATTTGTTTGACATAAGTCAACTAATTTATTTAATATGCTGGATTAATCTTGCAGACATGTAAATTAACA
AGTTTTAGTCAAATAACGTTGAAGTTTCAATGAACTCAAATAATTTCTCTTTTTTTTTATATAACCATAT
ATGTCTAATCTGATTTATATTTTCCGCAGGATCAACTGAAGTTATGACATTTGGATTGGATCACTTATAA
CCTTGGTCGCCAAATAATACAAAAATCAGCGTTATAAAACAAAGAAGGTTTTTGTTAAGAAATTAATCCT
CTTTCTTGATAAGAAAGTTGAACCGAAATTGCAGATACTGATATATGAAAATAATACCCACAATTTTGGG
AATAGCGCAAGCCTCAATTTAAACAATAGGTGAGGACACATGATAATGACCTCAATGATTGTTAGAAGAA
AAGAGCCTCATTACAAAATCGAAAAATGAATGGTTGGGTACAAGTTTCCAAAACATGGTAAAGTGGACTT
TGCGTATGAGACGTAAATAGAAAAAAACACTTGTTATATGTTTTCTAGAATTATTGTTGTCTCTTTATGG
TTGGATGATGCAAAATAGTAATTTCGGTTAGTTGCTGTAAAACACCACGAGACAAATAGATATGGATATT
TATTAAATCAGGAAAAACGTAACTCTCGGCTACTGGATGGTTCAGTCACCCAACGATTACTGGGGAGAGA
AAACAGGGCAAAAGCAAAGCTTAAAGGAATCCGATTGTCATTCGGCAATGTGCAGCGAAACTAAAAACCG
GATAATGGACCTGTTAATCGAAACATTGAAGATAAAGGAAGAGGAATCCTGGCATATCATCAATTGAATA
AGTTGAATTAATTATTTCAATCTCATTCTCACTTTCTGACTTATAGTCGCTTTGTTAAATCATGTCTTTA
ATTAATATGGACTACAAGGACGACGATGACAAGGATTACAAAGATGACGACGATAAGGACTATAAGGACG
ATGATGATAAATAGGGCGCGCCACTTCTAAATAAGCGAATTTCTTATGATTTATGATTTTTATTATTAAA
TAAGTTATAAAAAAAATAAGTGTATACAAATTTTAAAGTGACTCTTAGGTTTTAAAACGAAAATTCTTAT
TCTTGAGTAACTCTTTCCTGTAGGTCAGGTTGCTTTCTCAGGTATAGTATGAGGTCGCTCTTATTGACCA
CACCTCTACCGGCAGATCCGCTAGGGATAACAGGGTAATATAGATCCGTCGACCTGCAGCGTACGAAGCT
TCAGCTGGCGGCCGCGT
