>Addgene plasmid #19337 | pFA6a-kanMX6-P41nmt1-3FLAG | addgene partial sequence | sequence record 25098 | SP6 5'-ATTTAGGTGACACTATAG-3'
GCGAGCTCGTCGCTGCAGGGTCGACGGATCTATATTACCCTGTTATCCCTAGCGGATCTGCCGGTAGAGG
TGTGGTCAATAAGAGCGACCTCATACTATACCTGAGAAAGCAACCTGACCTACAGGAAAGAGTTACTCAA
GAATAAGAATTTTCGTTTTAAAACCTAAGAGTCACTTTAAAATTTGTATACACTTATTTTTTTTATAACT
TATTTAATAATAAAAATCATAAATCATAAGAAATTCGCTTATTTAGAAGTGGCGCGCCCTATTTATCATC
ATCGTCCTTATAGTCCTTATCGTCGTCATCTTTGTAATCCTTGTCATCGTCGTCCTTGTAGTCCATATTA
ATTAAAGACATGATTTAACAAAGCGACTATAAGTCAGAAAGTGAGAATGAGATTGAAATAATTAATTCAA
CTTATTCAATTGATGATATGCCAGGATTCCTCTTCCTTTATCTTCAATGTTTCGATTAACAGGTCCATTA
TCCGGTTTTTAGTTTCGCTGCACATTGCCGAATGACAATCGGATTCCTTTAAGCTTTGCTTTTGCCCTGT
TTTCTCTCCCCAGTAATCGTTGGGTGACTGAACCATCCAGTAGCCGAGAGTTACGTTTTTCCTGATTTAA
TAAATATCCATATCTATTTGTCTCGTGGTGTTTTACAGCAACTAACCGAAATTACTATTTTGCATCATCC
AACCATAAAGAGACAACAATAATTCTAGAAAACATATAACAAGTGTTTNTTCTNTTTCCNNCCCANCGCA
AGNCNCGCTTTCCNTGNTTNGGAACTGNNCCCCACCATCNTN
